Addgene plasmid #71215: pLenti-EF1a-SPdCas9-EGFP-2A-Blast
Purpose: dCas9 fused to EGFP
Depositing lab: Yonglun Luo. Depositing organization: Aarhus University. Publication: Genome-wide determination of on-target and off-target characteristics for RNA-guided DNA methylation by dCas9 methyltransferases. Lin L, Liu Y, Xu F, Huang J, Daugaard TF, Petersen TS, Hansen B, Ye L, Zhou Q, Fang F, Yang L, Li S, Floe L, Jensen KT, Shrock E, Chen F, Yang H, Wang J, Liu X, Xu X, Bolund L, Nielsen AL, Luo Y. Gigascience. 2018 Mar 1;7(3):1-19. doi: 10.1093/gigascience/giy011. PubMed 29635374.
Backbone
  Vector backbone: 3rd generation lentiviral vector
  Total vector size (bp): 14631
  Vector type: Mammalian Expression, Lentiviral
Growth in bacteria
  Bacterial resistance: Ampicillin, 100 μg/mL
  Growth temperature: 37°C
  Growth strain: NEB Stable
  Copy number: High Copy
Gene/Insert
  Gene/Insert name: dSpCas9-EGFP
  Species: Synthetic
  Tag / fusion protein: dSpCas9-EGFP (C terminal on insert)
Terms and licenses: Academic/Nonprofit Terms; Industry Terms: Not Available to Industry
Depositor comments: Note: Contains a Valine insertion upstream of EGFP and a LYK deletion at the C-terminus of EGFP. These changes do not affect plasmid function.
How to cite: pLenti-EF1a-SPdCas9-EGFP-2A-Blast was a gift from Yonglun Luo (Addgene plasmid # 71215 ; http://n2t.net/addgene:71215 ; RRID:Addgene_71215)
