[The description below was written by a language model from this plasmid's Addgene catalogue record and pLannotate feature annotations shown in this document.]
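Description:
pLenti-EF1a-SPdCas9-EGFP-2A-Blast is a third-generation lentiviral transfer plasmid of about 14.6 kb for mammalian expression of a catalytically dead Streptococcus pyogenes Cas9 fused to EGFP. It is propagated in E. coli through a high-copy ColE1/pUC-type origin with ampicillin selection (AmpR). The backbone also carries an f1 origin and an SV40/EM7-driven bleomycin/Zeocin resistance cassette with an SV40 poly(A) signal, located outside the viral genome. A CMV enhancer/promoter replaces the U3 region upstream of a truncated HIV-1 5' LTR, so genomic RNA can be produced in packaging cells without Tat. It is followed by the Ψ packaging signal with a partial gag sequence, the RRE for Rev-dependent nuclear export, and the cPPT/CTS. The 3' end has a WPRE to enhance transcript expression, a truncated LTR, and a bGH poly(A) signal.

Within the proviral region, the human EF-1α promoter drives a single open reading frame. It begins with a nucleoplasmin bipartite NLS, followed by dCas9, annotated as carrying the D10A and N863A nuclease-inactivating mutations, and then EGFP at the C terminus. Blasticidin S deaminase follows; the plasmid name indicates it is linked by a 2A peptide, although this element is not annotated in the feature table. This arrangement allows transduced cells to be selected with blasticidin and the RNA-guided DNA-binding protein to be followed by green fluorescence. The depositor notes a valine insertion upstream of EGFP and a three-residue deletion at its C terminus, neither of which is reported to affect function. The associated publication concerns on- and off-target effects of dCas9 methyltransferases, but the record does not state this construct's specific role in that work.
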