Features (pLannotate 1.2.2; 34 found; start..end, strand, type, name):
     31..83      -  misc_feature   bom (fragment): basis of mobility region from pBR322
    238..617     +  enhancer       CMV enhancer: human cytomegalovirus immediate early enhancer
    618..817     +  promoter       CMV promoter: human cytomegalovirus (CMV) immediate early promoter
    835..1015    +  LTR            5' LTR (truncated): truncated 5' long terminal repeat (LTR) from HIV-1
   1062..1187    +  misc_feature   HIV-1 Ψ: packaging signal of human immunodeficiency virus type 1
   1171..1534    +  CDS            HIV-1 gag (fragment): gag protein from human immunodeficiency virus 1; gag
   1680..1913    +  misc_feature   RRE: The Rev response element (RRE) of HIV-1 allows for Rev-dependent mRNA export from the nucleus to the cytoplasm.
   2290..2390    +  CDS            Rev (fragment): human immunodeficiency virus 1 (HIV-1) Rev protein; rev; enhances nuclear export of unspliced and incompletely spliced viral mRNAs
   2440..2557    +  misc_feature   cPPT/CTS: central polypurine tract and central termination sequence of HIV-1
   2614..2680    +  CDS            small t antigen (fragment): SV40 (simian virus 40) small t antigen
   2687..3865    +  promoter       EF-1α promoter: strong constitutive promoter for human elongation factor EF-1α
   3881..3928    +  CDS            nucleoplasmin NLS: bipartite nuclear localization signal from nucleoplasmin
   3928..8029    +  CDS            dCas9 (fragment): catalytically dead mutant of the Cas9 endonuclease from the Streptococcus pyogenes Type II CRISPR/Cas system RNA-guided DNA-binding protein that lacks endonuclease activity due to the D10A mutation in the RuvC catalytic domain and the N863A mutation in the HNH catalytic domain
   8120..8824    +  CDS            EGFP: EGFP is a basic (constitutively fluorescent) green fluorescent protein published in 1996, derived from Aequorea victoria. It is reported to be a rapidly-maturing weak dimer with moderate acid sensitivity.
   8894..9292    +  CDS            BSD: blasticidin S deaminase; Aspergillus terreus BSD; confers resistance to blasticidin
   9293..9314    +  misc_feature   MCS (fragment): pBluescript multiple cloning site
   9317..9905    +  misc_feature   WPRE: woodchuck hepatitis virus posttranscriptional regulatory element
   9842..10423   +  CDS            nef (fragment): NEF_HV1H2 - Experimental evidence at protein level: Swiss-Prot protein existence level 1. Extracellular Nef protein targets CD4(+) T-lymphocytes for apoptosis by interacting with CXCR4 surface receptors. From Human immunodeficiency virus type 1 group M subtype B (isolate HXB2) (HIV-1).
  10430..10610   +  LTR            5' LTR (truncated): truncated 5' long terminal repeat (LTR) from HIV-1
  10642..10866   +  polyA_signal   bGH poly(A) signal: bovine growth hormone polyadenylation signal
  10870..10891   +  promoter       SV40 promoter (fragment): SV40 enhancer and early promoter
  10912..11340   +  rep_origin     f1 ori (sequence partly withheld): f1 bacteriophage origin of replication; arrow indicates direction of (+) strand synthesis
  11354..11683   +  promoter       SV40 promoter: SV40 enhancer and early promoter
  11731..11778   +  promoter       EM7 promoter: synthetic bacterial promoter&nbsp
  11797..12171   +  CDS            BleoR: antibiotic-binding protein; Sh ble from Streptoalloteichus hindustanus; confers resistance to bleomycin, phleomycin, and Zeocin™
  12181..12306   +  CDS            ble (fragment): BLE_KLEPN - Experimental evidence at protein level: Swiss-Prot protein existence level 1. Binding protein with a strong affinity to the bleomycin family of antibiotics. Binds to CL990; an antimitotic-antibiotic compound. From Klebsiella pneumoniae.
  12301..12422   +  polyA_signal   SV40 poly(A) signal: SV40 polyadenylation signal
  12493..12515   -  protein_bind   lac operator (fragment): The lac repressor binds to the lac operator to inhibit transcription in E. coli. This inhibition can be relieved by adding lactose or isopropyl-β-D-thiogalactopyranoside (IPTG). lac repressor encoded by lacI
  12519..12549   -  promoter       lac promoter: promoter for the E. coli lac operon
  12564..12585   -  protein_bind   CAP binding site: CAP binding activates transcription in the presence of cAMP. E. coli catabolite activator protein
  12598..12690   -  CDS            lacI (fragment): lac repressor; lacI; The lac repressor binds to the lac operator to inhibit transcription in E. coli. This inhibition can be relieved by adding lactose or isopropyl-β-D-thiogalactopyranoside (IPTG).
  12873..13461   -  rep_origin     ori: high-copy-number ColE1/pMB1/pBR322/pUC origin of replication
  13632..14492   -  CDS            AmpR: β-lactamase; bla; confers resistance to ampicillin, carbenicillin, and related antibiotics
  14493..14597   -  promoter       AmpR promoter: bla
>Addgene plasmid #71215 | pLenti-EF1a-SPdCas9-EGFP-2A-Blast | addgene full sequence | sequence record 213298 | Addgene NGS Result
GTCGACGGATCGGGAGATCTCCCGATCCCCTATGGTGCACTCTCAGTACAATCTGCTCTGATGCCGCATA
GTTAAGCCAGTATCTGCTCCCTGCTTGTGTGTTGGAGGTCGCTGAGTAGTGCGCGAGCAAAATTTAAGCT
ACAACAAGGCAAGGCTTGACCGACAATTGCATGAAGAATCTGCTTAGGGTTAGGCGTTTTGCGCTGCTTC
GCGATGTACGGGCCAGATATACGCGTTGACATTGATTATTGACTAGTTATTAATAGTAATCAATTACGGG
GTCATTAGTTCATAGCCCATATATGGAGTTCCGCGTTACATAACTTACGGTAAATGGCCCGCCTGGCTGA
CCGCCCAACGACCCCCGCCCATTGACGTCAATAATGACGTATGTTCCCATAGTAACGCCAATAGGGACTT
TCCATTGACGTCAATGGGTGGAGTATTTACGGTAAACTGCCCACTTGGCAGTACATCAAGTGTATCATAT
GCCAAGTACGCCCCCTATTGACGTCAATGACGGTAAATGGCCCGCCTGGCATTATGCCCAGTACATGACC
TTATGGGACTTTCCTACTTGGCAGTACATCTACGTATTAGTCATCGCTATTACCATGGTGATGCGGTTTT
GGCAGTACATCAATGGGCGTGGATAGCGGTTTGACTCACGGGGATTTCCAAGTCTCCACCCCATTGACGT
CAATGGGAGTTTGTTTTGGCACCAAAATCAACGGGACTTTCCAAAATGTCGTAACAACTCCGCCCCATTG
ACGCAAATGGGCGGTAGGCGTGTACGGTGGGAGGTCTATATAAGCAGCGCGTTTTGCCTGTACTGGGTCT
CTCTGGTTAGACCAGATCTGAGCCTGGGAGCTCTCTGGCTAACTAGGGAACCCACTGCTTAAGCCTCAAT
AAAGCTTGCCTTGAGTGCTTCAAGTAGTGTGTGCCCGTCTGTTGTGTGACTCTGGTAACTAGAGATCCCT
CAGACCCTTTTAGTCAGTGTGGAAAATCTCTAGCAGTGGCGCCCGAACAGGGACTTGAAAGCGAAAGGGA
AACCAGAGGAGCTCTCTCGACGCAGGACTCGGCTTGCTGAAGCGCGCACGGCAAGAGGCGAGGGGCGGCG
ACTGGTGAGTACGCCAAAAATTTTGACTAGCGGAGGCTAGAAGGAGAGAGATGGGTGCGAGAGCGTCAGT
ATTAAGCGGGGGAGAATTAGATCGCGATGGGAAAAAATTCGGTTAAGGCCAGGGGGAAAGAAAAAATATA
AATTAAAACATATAGTATGGGCAAGCAGGGAGCTAGAACGATTCGCAGTTAATCCTGGCCTGTTAGAAAC
ATCAGAAGGCTGTAGACAAATACTGGGACAGCTACAACCATCCCTTCAGACAGGATCAGAAGAACTTAGA
TCATTATATAATACAGTAGCAACCCTCTATTGTGTGCATCAAAGGATAGAGATAAAAGACACCAAGGAAG
CTTTAGACAAGATAGAGGAAGAGCAAAACAAAAGTAAGACCACCGCACAGCAAGCGGCCGCTGATCTTCA
GACCTGGAGGAGGAGATATGAGGGACAATTGGAGAAGTGAATTATATAAATATAAAGTAGTAAAAATTGA
ACCATTAGGAGTAGCACCCACCAAGGCAAAGAGAAGAGTGGTGCAGAGAGAAAAAAGAGCAGTGGGAATA
GGAGCTTTGTTCCTTGGGTTCTTGGGAGCAGCAGGAAGCACTATGGGCGCAGCGTCAATGACGCTGACGG
TACAGGCCAGACAATTATTGTCTGGTATAGTGCAGCAGCAGAACAATTTGCTGAGGGCTATTGAGGCGCA
ACAGCATCTGTTGCAACTCACAGTCTGGGGCATCAAGCAGCTCCAGGCAAGAATCCTGGCTGTGGAAAGA
TACCTAAAGGATCAACAGCTCCTGGGGATTTGGGGTTGCTCTGGAAAACTCATTTGCACCACTGCTGTGC
CTTGGAATGCTAGTTGGAGTAATAAATCTCTGGAACAGATTTGGAATCACACGACCTGGATGGAGTGGGA
CAGAGAAATTAACAATTACACAAGCTTAATACACTCCTTAATTGAAGAATCGCAAAACCAGCAAGAAAAG
AATGAACAAGAATTATTGGAATTAGATAAATGGGCAAGTTTGTGGAATTGGTTTAACATAACAAATTGGC
TGTGGTATATAAAATTATTCATAATGATAGTAGGAGGCTTGGTAGGTTTAAGAATAGTTTTTGCTGTACT
TTCTATAGTGAATAGAGTTAGGCAGGGATATTCACCATTATCGTTTCAGACCCACCTCCCAACCCCGAGG
GGACCCGACAGGCCCGAAGGAATAGAAGAAGAAGGTGGAGAGAGAGACAGAGACAGATCCATTCGATTAG
TGAACGGATCGGCACTGCGTGCGCCAATTCTGCAGACAAATGGCAGTATTCATCCACAATTTTAAAAGAA
AAGGGGGGATTGGGGGGTACAGTGCAGGGGAAAGAATAGTAGACATAATAGCAACAGACATACAAACTAA
AGAATTACAAAAACAAATTACAAAAATTCAAAATTTTCGGGTTTATTACAGGGACAGCAGAGATCCAGTT
TGGTTAATTAGCTAGCTGCAAAGATGGATAAAGTTTTAAACAGAGAGGAATCTTTGCAGCTAATGGACCT
TCTAGGTCTTGAAAGGAGTGGGAATTGGCTCCGGTGCCCGTCAGTGGGCAGAGCGCACATCGCCCACAGT
CCCCGAGAAGTTGGGGGGAGGGGTCGGCAATTGAACCGGTGCCTAGAGAAGGTGGCGCGGGGTAAACTGG
GAAAGTGATGTCGTGTACTGGCTCCGCCTTTTTCCCGAGGGTGGGGGAGAACCGTATATAAGTGCAGTAG
TCGCCGTGAACGTTCTTTTTCGCAACGGGTTTGCCGCCAGAACACAGGTAAGTGCCGTGTGTGGTTCCCG
CGGGCCTGGCCTCTTTACGGGTTATGGCCCTTGCGTGCCTTGAATTACTTCCACCTGGCTGCAGTACGTG
ATTCTTGATCCCGAGCTTCGGGTTGGAAGTGGGTGGGAGAGTTCGAGGCCTTGCGCTTAAGGAGCCCCTT
CGCCTCGTGCTTGAGTTGAGGCCTGGCCTGGGCGCTGGGGCCGCCGCGTGCGAATCTGGTGGCACCTTCG
CGCCTGTCTCGCTGCTTTCGATAAGTCTCTAGCCATTTAAAATTTTTGATGACCTGCTGCGACGCTTTTT
TTCTGGCAAGATAGTCTTGTAAATGCGGGCCAAGATCTGCACACTGGTATTTCGGTTTTTGGGGCCGCGG
GCGGCGACGGGGCCCGTGCGTCCCAGCGCACATGTTCGGCGAGGCGGGGCCTGCGAGCGCGGCCACCGAG
AATCGGACGGGGGTAGTCTCAAGCTGGCCGGCCTGCTCTGGTGCCTGGCCTCGCGCCGCCGTGTATCGCC
CCGCCCTGGGCGGCAAGGCTGGCCCGGTCGGCACCAGTTGCGTGAGCGGAAAGATGGCCGCTTCCCGGCC
CTGCTGCAGGGAGCTCAAAATGGAGGACGCGGCGCTCGGGAGAGCGGGCGGGTGAGTCACCCACACAAAG
GAAAAGGGCCTTTCCGTCCTCAGCCGTCGCTTCATGTGACTCCACGGAGTACCGGGCGCCGTCCAGGCAC
CTCGATTAGTTCTCGAGCTTTTGGAGTACGTCGTCTTTAGGTTGGGGGGAGGGGTTTTATGCGATGGAGT
TTCCCCACACTGAGTGGGTGGAGACTGAAGTTAGGCCAGCTTGGCACTTGATGTAATTCTCCTTGGAATT
TGCCCTTTTTGAGTTTGGATCTTGGTTCATTCTCAAGCCTCAGACAGTGGTTCAAAGTTTTTTTCTTCCA
TTTCAGGTGTCGTGACGTACGGCCACCATGAAAAGGCCGGCGGCCACGAAAAAGGCCGGCCAGGCAAAAA
AGAAAAAGGACAAGAAGTACAGCATCGGCCTGGCCATCGGCACCAACTCTGTGGGCTGGGCCGTGATCAC
CGACGAGTACAAGGTGCCCAGCAAGAAATTCAAGGTGCTGGGCAACACCGACCGGCACAGCATCAAGAAG
AACCTGATCGGAGCCCTGCTGTTCGACAGCGGCGAAACAGCCGAGGCCACCCGGCTGAAGAGAACCGCCA
GAAGAAGATACACCAGACGGAAGAACCGGATCTGCTATCTGCAAGAGATCTTCAGCAACGAGATGGCCAA
GGTGGACGACAGCTTCTTCCACAGACTGGAAGAGTCCTTCCTGGTGGAAGAGGATAAGAAGCACGAGCGG
CACCCCATCTTCGGCAACATCGTGGACGAGGTGGCCTACCACGAGAAGTACCCCACCATCTACCACCTGA
GAAAGAAACTGGTGGACAGCACCGACAAGGCCGACCTGCGGCTGATCTATCTGGCCCTGGCCCACATGAT
CAAGTTCCGGGGCCACTTCCTGATCGAGGGCGACCTGAACCCCGACAACAGCGACGTGGACAAGCTGTTC
ATCCAGCTGGTGCAGACCTACAACCAGCTGTTCGAGGAAAACCCCATCAACGCCAGCGGCGTGGACGCCA
AGGCCATCCTGTCTGCCAGACTGAGCAAGAGCAGACGGCTGGAAAATCTGATCGCCCAGCTGCCCGGCGA
GAAGAAGAATGGCCTGTTCGGCAACCTGATTGCCCTGAGCCTGGGCCTGACCCCCAACTTCAAGAGCAAC
TTCGACCTGGCCGAGGATGCCAAACTGCAGCTGAGCAAGGACACCTACGACGACGACCTGGACAACCTGC
TGGCCCAGATCGGCGACCAGTACGCCGACCTGTTTCTGGCCGCCAAGAACCTGTCCGACGCCATCCTGCT
GAGCGACATCCTGAGAGTGAACACCGAGATCACCAAGGCCCCCCTGAGCGCCTCTATGATCAAGAGATAC
GACGAGCACCACCAGGACCTGACCCTGCTGAAAGCTCTCGTGCGGCAGCAGCTGCCTGAGAAGTACAAAG
AGATTTTCTTCGACCAGAGCAAGAACGGCTACGCCGGCTACATTGACGGCGGAGCCAGCCAGGAAGAGTT
CTACAAGTTCATCAAGCCCATCCTGGAAAAGATGGACGGCACCGAGGAACTGCTCGTGAAGCTGAACAGA
GAGGACCTGCTGCGGAAGCAGCGGACCTTCGACAACGGCAGCATCCCCCACCAGATCCACCTGGGAGAGC
TGCACGCCATTCTGCGGCGGCAGGAAGATTTTTACCCATTCCTGAAGGACAACCGGGAAAAGATCGAGAA
GATCCTGACCTTCCGCATCCCCTACTACGTGGGCCCTCTGGCCAGGGGAAACAGCAGATTCGCCTGGATG
ACCAGAAAGAGCGAGGAAACCATCACCCCCTGGAACTTCGAGGAAGTGGTGGACAAGGGCGCTTCCGCCC
AGAGCTTCATCGAGCGGATGACCAACTTCGATAAGAACCTGCCCAACGAGAAGGTGCTGCCCAAGCACAG
CCTGCTGTACGAGTACTTCACCGTGTATAACGAGCTGACCAAAGTGAAATACGTGACCGAGGGAATGAGA
AAGCCCGCCTTCCTGAGCGGCGAGCAGAAAAAGGCCATCGTGGACCTGCTGTTCAAGACCAACCGGAAAG
TGACCGTGAAGCAGCTGAAAGAGGACTACTTCAAGAAAATCGAGTGCTTCGACTCCGTGGAAATCTCCGG
CGTGGAAGATCGGTTCAACGCCTCCCTGGGCACATACCACGATCTGCTGAAAATTATCAAGGACAAGGAC
TTCCTGGACAATGAGGAAAACGAGGACATTCTGGAAGATATCGTGCTGACCCTGACACTGTTTGAGGACA
GAGAGATGATCGAGGAACGGCTGAAAACCTATGCCCACCTGTTCGACGACAAAGTGATGAAGCAGCTGAA
GCGGCGGAGATACACCGGCTGGGGCAGGCTGAGCCGGAAGCTGATCAACGGCATCCGGGACAAGCAGTCC
GGCAAGACAATCCTGGATTTCCTGAAGTCCGACGGCTTCGCCAACAGAAACTTCATGCAGCTGATCCACG
ACGACAGCCTGACCTTTAAAGAGGACATCCAGAAAGCCCAGGTGTCCGGCCAGGGCGATAGCCTGCACGA
GCACATTGCCAATCTGGCCGGCAGCCCCGCCATTAAGAAGGGCATCCTGCAGACAGTGAAGGTGGTGGAC
GAGCTCGTGAAAGTGATGGGCCGGCACAAGCCCGAGAACATCGTGATCGAAATGGCCAGAGAGAACCAGA
CCACCCAGAAGGGACAGAAGAACAGCCGCGAGAGAATGAAGCGGATCGAAGAGGGCATCAAAGAGCTGGG
CAGCCAGATCCTGAAAGAACACCCCGTGGAAAACACCCAGCTGCAGAACGAGAAGCTGTACCTGTACTAC
CTGCAGAATGGGCGGGATATGTACGTGGACCAGGAACTGGACATCAACCGGCTGTCCGACTACGATGTGG
ACCACATCGTGCCTCAGAGCTTTCTGAAGGACGACTCCATCGACAACAAGGTGCTGACCAGAAGCGACAA
GGCCCGGGGCAAGAGCGACAACGTGCCCTCCGAAGAGGTCGTGAAGAAGATGAAGAACTACTGGCGGCAG
CTGCTGAACGCCAAGCTGATTACCCAGAGAAAGTTCGACAATCTGACCAAGGCCGAGAGAGGCGGCCTGA
GCGAACTGGATAAGGCCGGCTTCATCAAGAGACAGCTGGTGGAAACCCGGCAGATCACAAAGCACGTGGC
ACAGATCCTGGACTCCCGGATGAACACTAAGTACGACGAGAATGACAAGCTGATCCGGGAAGTGAAAGTG
ATCACCCTGAAGTCCAAGCTGGTGTCCGATTTCCGGAAGGATTTCCAGTTTTACAAAGTGCGCGAGATCA
ACAACTACCACCACGCCCACGACGCCTACCTGAACGCCGTCGTGGGAACCGCCCTGATCAAAAAGTACCC
TAAGCTGGAAAGCGAGTTCGTGTACGGCGACTACAAGGTGTACGACGTGCGGAAGATGATCGCCAAGAGC
GAGCAGGAAATCGGCAAGGCTACCGCCAAGTACTTCTTCTACAGCAACATCATGAACTTTTTCAAGACCG
AGATTACCCTGGCCAACGGCGAGATCCGGAAGCGGCCTCTGATCGAGACAAACGGCGAAACCGGGGAGAT
CGTGTGGGATAAGGGCCGGGATTTTGCCACCGTGCGGAAAGTGCTGAGCATGCCCCAAGTGAATATCGTG
AAAAAGACCGAGGTGCAGACAGGCGGCTTCAGCAAAGAGTCTATCCTGCCCAAGAGGAACAGCGATAAGC
TGATCGCCAGAAAGAAGGACTGGGACCCTAAGAAGTACGGCGGCTTCGACAGCCCCACCGTGGCCTATTC
TGTGCTGGTGGTGGCCAAAGTGGAAAAGGGCAAGTCCAAGAAACTGAAGAGTGTGAAAGAGCTGCTGGGG
ATCACCATCATGGAAAGAAGCAGCTTCGAGAAGAATCCCATCGACTTTCTGGAAGCCAAGGGCTACAAAG
AAGTGAAAAAGGACCTGATCATCAAGCTGCCTAAGTACTCCCTGTTCGAGCTGGAAAACGGCCGGAAGAG
AATGCTGGCCTCTGCCGGCGAACTGCAGAAGGGAAACGAACTGGCCCTGCCCTCCAAATATGTGAACTTC
CTGTACCTGGCCAGCCACTATGAGAAGCTGAAGGGCTCCCCCGAGGATAATGAGCAGAAACAGCTGTTTG
TGGAACAGCACAAGCACTACCTGGACGAGATCATCGAGCAGATCAGCGAGTTCTCCAAGAGAGTGATCCT
GGCCGACGCTAATCTGGACAAAGTGCTGTCCGCCTACAACAAGCACCGGGATAAGCCCATCAGAGAGCAG
GCCGAGAATATCATCCACCTGTTTACCCTGACCAATCTGGGAGCCCCTGCCGCCTTCAAGTACTTTGACA
CCACCATCGACCGGAAGAGGTACACCAGCACCAAAGAGGTGCTGGACGCCACCCTGATCCACCAGAGCAT
CACCGGCCTGTACGAGACACGGATCGACCTGTCTCAGCTGGGAGGCGACAGCGCTGGAGGAGGTGGAAGC
GGAGGAGGAGGAAGCGGAGGAGGAGGTAGCGGACCTAAGAAAAAGAGGAAGGTGGCGGCCGCTGGATCCG
TGAGCAAGGGCGAGGAGCTGTTCACCGGGGTGGTGCCCATCCTGGTCGAGCTGGACGGCGACGTAAACGG
CCACAAGTTCAGCGTGTCCGGCGAGGGCGAGGGCGATGCCACCTACGGCAAGCTGACCCTGAAGTTCATC
TGCACCACCGGCAAGCTGCCCGTGCCCTGGCCCACCCTCGTGACCACCCTGACCTACGGCGTGCAGTGCT
TCAGCCGCTACCCCGACCACATGAAGCAGCACGACTTCTTCAAGTCCGCCATGCCCGAAGGCTACGTCCA
GGAGCGCACCATCTTCTTCAAGGACGACGGCAACTACAAGACCCGCGCCGAGGTGAAGTTCGAGGGCGAC
ACCCTGGTGAACCGCATCGAGCTGAAGGGCATCGACTTCAAGGAGGACGGCAACATCCTGGGGCACAAGC
TGGAGTACAACTACAACAGCCACAACGTCTATATCATGGCCGACAAGCAGAAGAACGGCATCAAGGTGAA
CTTCAAGATCCGCCACAACATCGAGGACGGCAGCGTGCAGCTCGCCGACCACTACCAGCAGAACACCCCC
ATCGGCGACGGCCCCGTGCTGCTGCCCGACAACCACTACCTGAGCACCCAGTCCGCCCTGAGCAAAGACC
CCAACGAGAAGCGCGATCACATGGTCCTGCTGGAGTTCGTGACCGCCGCCGGGATCACTCTCGGCATGGA
CGAGTGTACAGGCAGTGGAGAGGGCAGAGGAAGTCTGCTAACATGCGGTGACGTCGAGGAGAATCCTGGC
CCAATGGCCAAGCCTTTGTCTCAAGAAGAATCCACCCTCATTGAAAGAGCAACGGCTACAATCAACAGCA
TCCCCATCTCTGAAGACTACAGCGTCGCCAGCGCAGCTCTCTCTAGCGACGGCCGCATCTTCACTGGTGT
CAATGTATATCATTTTACTGGGGGACCTTGTGCAGAACTCGTGGTGCTGGGCACTGCTGCTGCTGCGGCA
GCTGGCAACCTGACTTGTATCGTCGCGATCGGAAATGAGAACAGGGGCATCTTGAGCCCCTGCGGACGGT
GCCGACAGGTGCTTCTCGATCTGCATCCTGGGATCAAAGCCATAGTGAAGGACAGTGATGGACAGCCGAC
GGCAGTTGGGATTCGTGAATTGCTGCCCTCTGGTTATGTGTGGGAGGGCTAAGAATTCGATATCAAGCTT
ATCGGTAATCAACCTCTGGATTACAAAATTTGTGAAAGATTGACTGGTATTCTTAACTATGTTGCTCCTT
TTACGCTATGTGGATACGCTGCTTTAATGCCTTTGTATCATGCTATTGCTTCCCGTATGGCTTTCATTTT
CTCCTCCTTGTATAAATCCTGGTTGCTGTCTCTTTATGAGGAGTTGTGGCCCGTTGTCAGGCAACGTGGC
GTGGTGTGCACTGTGTTTGCTGACGCAACCCCCACTGGTTGGGGCATTGCCACCACCTGTCAGCTCCTTT
CCGGGACTTTCGCTTTCCCCCTCCCTATTGCCACGGCGGAACTCATCGCCGCCTGCCTTGCCCGCTGCTG
GACAGGGGCTCGGCTGTTGGGCACTGACAATTCCGTGGTGTTGTCGGGGAAATCATCGTCCTTTCCTTGG
CTGCTCGCCTGTGTTGCCACCTGGATTCTGCGCGGGACGTCCTTCTGCTACGTCCCTTCGGCCCTCAATC
CAGCGGACCTTCCTTCCCGCGGCCTGCTGCCGGCTCTGCGGCCTCTTCCGCGTCTTCGCCTTCGCCCTCA
GACGAGTCGGATCTCCCTTTGGGCCGCCTCCCCGCATCGATACCGTCGACCTCGAGACCTAGAAAAACAT
GGAGCAATCACAAGTAGCAATACAGCAGCTACCAATGCTGATTGTGCCTGGCTAGAAGCACAAGAGGAGG
AGGAGGTGGGTTTTCCAGTCACACCTCAGGTACCTTTAAGACCAATGACTTACAAGGCAGCTGTAGATCT
TAGCCACTTTTTAAAAGAAAAGGGGGGACTGGAAGGGCTAATTCACTCCCAACGAAGACAAGATATCCTT
GATCTGTGGATCTACCACACACAAGGCTACTTCCCTGATTGGCAGAACTACACACCAGGGCCAGGGATCA
GATATCCACTGACCTTTGGATGGTGCTACAAGCTAGTACCAGTTGAGCAAGAGAAGGTAGAAGAAGCCAA
TGAAGGAGAGAACACCCGCTTGTTACACCCTGTGAGCCTGCATGGGATGGATGACCCGGAGAGAGAAGTA
TTAGAGTGGAGGTTTGACAGCCGCCTAGCATTTCATCACATGGCCCGAGAGCTGCATCCGGACTGTACTG
GGTCTCTCTGGTTAGACCAGATCTGAGCCTGGGAGCTCTCTGGCTAACTAGGGAACCCACTGCTTAAGCC
TCAATAAAGCTTGCCTTGAGTGCTTCAAGTAGTGTGTGCCCGTCTGTTGTGTGACTCTGGTAACTAGAGA
TCCCTCAGACCCTTTTAGTCAGTGTGGAAAATCTCTAGCAGGGCCCGTTTAAACCCGCTGATCAGCCTCG
ACTGTGCCTTCTAGTTGCCAGCCATCTGTTGTTTGCCCCTCCCCCGTGCCTTCCTTGACCCTGGAAGGTG
CCACTCCCACTGTCCTTTCCTAATAAAATGAGGAAATTGCATCGCATTGTCTGAGTAGGTGTCATTCTAT
TCTGGGGGGTGGGGTGGGGCAGGACAGCAAGGGGGAGGATTGGGAAGACAATAGCAGGCATGCTGGGGAT
GCGGTGGGCTCTATGGCTTCTGAGGCGGAAAGAACCAGCTGGGGCTCTAGGGGGTATCCCC
[124 nt withheld, positions 10912-11035]
C
[91 nt withheld, positions 11037-11127]
A
[49 nt withheld, positions 11129-11177]
CCTTTGACGTTGGAGTCCACGTTCTTT
[37 nt withheld, positions 11205-11241]
ACCCTATCTCGGTCTATTCTTTTGATTTATAAGGGATTTTGCCGATTTCGGCCTATTGGTTAAAAAATGA
GCTGATTTAACAAAAATTTAACGCGAATTAATTCTGTGGAATGTGTGTCAGTTAGGGTGTGGAAAGTCCC
CAGGCTCCCCAGCAGGCAGAAGTATGCAAAGCATGCATCTCAATTAGTCAGCAACCAGGTGTGGAAAGTC
CCCAGGCTCCCCAGCAGGCAGAAGTATGCAAAGCATGCATCTCAATTAGTCAGCAACCATAGTCCCGCCC
CTAACTCCGCCCATCCCGCCCCTAACTCCGCCCAGTTCCGCCCATTCTCCGCCCCATGGCTGACTAATTT
TTTTTATTTATGCAGAGGCCGAGGCCGCCTCTGCCTCTGAGCTATTCCAGAAGTAGTGAGGAGGCTTTTT
TGGAGGCCTAGGCTTTTGCAAAAAGCTCCCGGGAGCTTGTATATCCATTTTCGGATCTGATCAGCACGTG
TTGACAATTAATCATCGGCATAGTATATCGGCATAGTATAATACGACAAGGTGAGGAACTAAACCATGGC
CAAGTTGACCAGTGCCGTTCCGGTGCTCACCGCGCGCGACGTCGCCGGAGCGGTCGAGTTCTGGACCGAC
CGGCTCGGGTTCTCCCGGGACTTCGTGGAGGACGACTTCGCCGGTGTGGTCCGGGACGACGTGACCCTGT
TCATCAGCGCGGTCCAGGACCAGGTGGTGCCGGACAACACCCTGGCCTGGGTGTGGGTGCGCGGCCTGGA
CGAGCTGTACGCCGAGTGGTCGGAGGTCGTGTCCACGAACTTCCGGGACGCCTCCGGGCCGGCCATGACC
GAGATCGGCGAGCAGCCGTGGGGGCGGGAGTTCGCCCTGCGCGACCCGGCCGGCAACTGCGTGCACTTCG
TGGCCGAGGAGCAGGACTGACACGTGCTACGAGATTTCGATTCCACCGCCGCCTTCTATGAAAGGTTGGG
CTTCGGAATCGTTTTCCGGGACGCCGGCTGGATGATCCTCCAGCGCGGGGATCTCATGCTGGAGTTCTTC
GCCCACCCCAACTTGTTTATTGCAGCTTATAATGGTTACAAATAAAGCAATAGCATCACAAATTTCACAA
ATAAAGCATTTTTTTCACTGCATTCTAGTTGTGGTTTGTCCAAACTCATCAATGTATCTTATCATGTCTG
TATACCGTCGACCTCTAGCTAGAGCTTGGCGTAATCATGGTCATAGCTGTTTCCTGTGTGAAATTGTTAT
CCGCTCACAATTCCACACAACATACGAGCCGGAAGCATAAAGTGTAAAGCCTGGGGTGCCTAATGAGTGA
GCTAACTCACATTAATTGCGTTGCGCTCACTGCCCGCTTTCCAGTCGGGAAACCTGTCGTGCCAGCTGCA
TTAATGAATCGGCCAACGCGCGGGGAGAGGCGGTTTGCGTATTGGGCGCTCTTCCGCTTCCTCGCTCACT
GACTCGCTGCGCTCGGTCGTTCGGCTGCGGCGAGCGGTATCAGCTCACTCAAAGGCGGTAATACGGTTAT
CCACAGAATCAGGGGATAACGCAGGAAAGAACATGTGAGCAAAAGGCCAGCAAAAGGCCAGGAACCGTAA
AAAGGCCGCGTTGCTGGCGTTTTTCCATAGGCTCCGCCCCCCTGACGAGCATCACAAAAATCGACGCTCA
AGTCAGAGGTGGCGAAACCCGACAGGACTATAAAGATACCAGGCGTTTCCCCCTGGAAGCTCCCTCGTGC
GCTCTCCTGTTCCGACCCTGCCGCTTACCGGATACCTGTCCGCCTTTCTCCCTTCGGGAAGCGTGGCGCT
TTCTCATAGCTCACGCTGTAGGTATCTCAGTTCGGTGTAGGTCGTTCGCTCCAAGCTGGGCTGTGTGCAC
GAACCCCCCGTTCAGCCCGACCGCTGCGCCTTATCCGGTAACTATCGTCTTGAGTCCAACCCGGTAAGAC
ACGACTTATCGCCACTGGCAGCAGCCACTGGTAACAGGATTAGCAGAGCGAGGTATGTAGGCGGTGCTAC
AGAGTTCTTGAAGTGGTGGCCTAACTACGGCTACACTAGAAGAACAGTATTTGGTATCTGCGCTCTGCTG
AAGCCAGTTACCTTCGGAAAAAGAGTTGGTAGCTCTTGATCCGGCAAACAAACCACCGCTGGTAGCGGTG
GTTTTTTTGTTTGCAAGCAGCAGATTACGCGCAGAAAAAAAGGATCTCAAGAAGATCCTTTGATCTTTTC
TACGGGGTCTGACGCTCAGTGGAACGAAAACTCACGTTAAGGGATTTTGGTCATGAGATTATCAAAAAGG
ATCTTCACCTAGATCCTTTTAAATTAAAAATGAAGTTTTAAATCAATCTAAAGTATATATGAGTAAACTT
GGTCTGACAGTTACCAATGCTTAATCAGTGAGGCACCTATCTCAGCGATCTGTCTATTTCGTTCATCCAT
AGTTGCCTGACTCCCCGTCGTGTAGATAACTACGATACGGGAGGGCTTACCATCTGGCCCCAGTGCTGCA
ATGATACCGCGAGACCCACGCTCACCGGCTCCAGATTTATCAGCAATAAACCAGCCAGCCGGAAGGGCCG
AGCGCAGAAGTGGTCCTGCAACTTTATCCGCCTCCATCCAGTCTATTAATTGTTGCCGGGAAGCTAGAGT
AAGTAGTTCGCCAGTTAATAGTTTGCGCAACGTTGTTGCCATTGCTACAGGCATCGTGGTGTCACGCTCG
TCGTTTGGTATGGCTTCATTCAGCTCCGGTTCCCAACGATCAAGGCGAGTTACATGATCCCCCATGTTGT
GCAAAAAAGCGGTTAGCTCCTTCGGTCCTCCGATCGTTGTCAGAAGTAAGTTGGCCGCAGTGTTATCACT
CATGGTTATGGCAGCACTGCATAATTCTCTTACTGTCATGCCATCCGTAAGATGCTTTTCTGTGACTGGT
GAGTACTCAACCAAGTCATTCTGAGAATAGTGTATGCGGCGACCGAGTTGCTCTTGCCCGGCGTCAATAC
GGGATAATACCGCGCCACATAGCAGAACTTTAAAAGTGCTCATCATTGGAAAACGTTCTTCGGGGCGAAA
ACTCTCAAGGATCTTACCGCTGTTGAGATCCAGTTCGATGTAACCCACTCGTGCACCCAACTGATCTTCA
GCATCTTTTACTTTCACCAGCGTTTCTGGGTGAGCAAAAACAGGAAGGCAAAATGCCGCAAAAAAGGGAA
TAAGGGCGACACGGAAATGTTGAATACTCATACTCTTCCTTTTTCAATATTATTGAAGCATTTATCAGGG
TTATTGTCTCATGAGCGGATACATATTTGAATGTATTTAGAAAAATAAACAAATAGGGGTTCCGCGCACA
TTTCCCCGAAAAGTGCCACCTGAC
