>Addgene plasmid #71215 | pLenti-EF1a-SPdCas9-EGFP-2A-Blast | depositor partial sequence | sequence record 206346 | pLenti-EF1a-SPdCas9-EGFP-2A-Blast sequence 14631 bps
GTCGACGGATCGGGAGATCTCCCGATCCCCTATGGTGCACTCTCAGTACAATCTGCTCTGATGCCGCATA
GTTAAGCCAGTATCTGCTCCCTGCTTGTGTGTTGGAGGTCGCTGAGTAGTGCGCGAGCAAAATTTAAGCT
ACAACAAGGCAAGGCTTGACCGACAATTGCATGAAGAATCTGCTTAGGGTTAGGCGTTTTGCGCTGCTTC
GCGATGTACGGGCCAGATATACGCGTTGACATTGATTATTGACTAGTTATTAATAGTAATCAATTACGGG
GTCATTAGTTCATAGCCCATATATGGAGTTCCGCGTTACATAACTTACGGTAAATGGCCCGCCTGGCTGA
CCGCCCAACGACCCCCGCCCATTGACGTCAATAATGACGTATGTTCCCATAGTAACGCCAATAGGGACTT
TCCATTGACGTCAATGGGTGGAGTATTTACGGTAAACTGCCCACTTGGCAGTACATCAAGTGTATCATAT
GCCAAGTACGCCCCCTATTGACGTCAATGACGGTAAATGGCCCGCCTGGCATTATGCCCAGTACATGACC
TTATGGGACTTTCCTACTTGGCAGTACATCTACGTATTAGTCATCGCTATTACCATGGTGATGCGGTTTT
GGCAGTACATCAATGGGCGTGGATAGCGGTTTGACTCACGGGGATTTCCAAGTCTCCACCCCATTGACGT
CAATGGGAGTTTGTTTTGGCACCAAAATCAACGGGACTTTCCAAAATGTCGTAACAACTCCGCCCCATTG
ACGCAAATGGGCGGTAGGCGTGTACGGTGGGAGGTCTATATAAGCAGCGCGTTTTGCCTGTACTGGGTCT
CTCTGGTTAGACCAGATCTGAGCCTGGGAGCTCTCTGGCTAACTAGGGAACCCACTGCTTAAGCCTCAAT
AAAGCTTGCCTTGAGTGCTTCAAGTAGTGTGTGCCCGTCTGTTGTGTGACTCTGGTAACTAGAGATCCCT
CAGACCCTTTTAGTCAGTGTGGAAAATCTCTAGCAGTGGCGCCCGAACAGGGACTTGAAAGCGAAAGGGA
AACCAGAGGAGCTCTCTCGACGCAGGACTCGGCTTGCTGAAGCGCGCACGGCAAGAGGCGAGGGGCGGCG
ACTGGTGAGTACGCCAAAAATTTTGACTAGCGGAGGCTAGAAGGAGAGAGATGGGTGCGAGAGCGTCAGT
ATTAAGCGGGGGAGAATTAGATCGCGATGGGAAAAAATTCGGTTAAGGCCAGGGGGAAAGAAAAAATATA
AATTAAAACATATAGTATGGGCAAGCAGGGAGCTAGAACGATTCGCAGTTAATCCTGGCCTGTTAGAAAC
ATCAGAAGGCTGTAGACAAATACTGGGACAGCTACAACCATCCCTTCAGACAGGATCAGAAGAACTTAGA
TCATTATATAATACAGTAGCAACCCTCTATTGTGTGCATCAAAGGATAGAGATAAAAGACACCAAGGAAG
CTTTAGACAAGATAGAGGAAGAGCAAAACAAAAGTAAGACCACCGCACAGCAAGCGGCCGCTGATCTTCA
GACCTGGAGGAGGAGATATGAGGGACAATTGGAGAAGTGAATTATATAAATATAAAGTAGTAAAAATTGA
ACCATTAGGAGTAGCACCCACCAAGGCAAAGAGAAGAGTGGTGCAGAGAGAAAAAAGAGCAGTGGGAATA
GGAGCTTTGTTCCTTGGGTTCTTGGGAGCAGCAGGAAGCACTATGGGCGCAGCGTCAATGACGCTGACGG
TACAGGCCAGACAATTATTGTCTGGTATAGTGCAGCAGCAGAACAATTTGCTGAGGGCTATTGAGGCGCA
ACAGCATCTGTTGCAACTCACAGTCTGGGGCATCAAGCAGCTCCAGGCAAGAATCCTGGCTGTGGAAAGA
TACCTAAAGGATCAACAGCTCCTGGGGATTTGGGGTTGCTCTGGAAAACTCATTTGCACCACTGCTGTGC
CTTGGAATGCTAGTTGGAGTAATAAATCTCTGGAACAGATTTGGAATCACACGACCTGGATGGAGTGGGA
CAGAGAAATTAACAATTACACAAGCTTAATACACTCCTTAATTGAAGAATCGCAAAACCAGCAAGAAAAG
AATGAACAAGAATTATTGGAATTAGATAAATGGGCAAGTTTGTGGAATTGGTTTAACATAACAAATTGGC
TGTGGTATATAAAATTATTCATAATGATAGTAGGAGGCTTGGTAGGTTTAAGAATAGTTTTTGCTGTACT
TTCTATAGTGAATAGAGTTAGGCAGGGATATTCACCATTATCGTTTCAGACCCACCTCCCAACCCCGAGG
GGACCCGACAGGCCCGAAGGAATAGAAGAAGAAGGTGGAGAGAGAGACAGAGACAGATCCATTCGATTAG
TGAACGGATCGGCACTGCGTGCGCCAATTCTGCAGACAAATGGCAGTATTCATCCACAATTTTAAAAGAA
AAGGGGGGATTGGGGGGTACAGTGCAGGGGAAAGAATAGTAGACATAATAGCAACAGACATACAAACTAA
AGAATTACAAAAACAAATTACAAAAATTCAAAATTTTCGGGTTTATTACAGGGACAGCAGAGATCCAGTT
TGGTTAATTAGCTAGCTGCAAAGATGGATAAAGTTTTAAACAGAGAGGAATCTTTGCAGCTAATGGACCT
TCTAGGTCTTGAAAGGAGTGGGAATTGGCTCCGGTGCCCGTCAGTGGGCAGAGCGCACATCGCCCACAGT
CCCCGAGAAGTTGGGGGGAGGGGTCGGCAATTGAACCGGTGCCTAGAGAAGGTGGCGCGGGGTAAACTGG
GAAAGTGATGTCGTGTACTGGCTCCGCCTTTTTCCCGAGGGTGGGGGAGAACCGTATATAAGTGCAGTAG
TCGCCGTGAACGTTCTTTTTCGCAACGGGTTTGCCGCCAGAACACAGGTAAGTGCCGTGTGTGGTTCCCG
CGGGCCTGGCCTCTTTACGGGTTATGGCCCTTGCGTGCCTTGAATTACTTCCACCTGGCTGCAGTACGTG
ATTCTTGATCCCGAGCTTCGGGTTGGAAGTGGGTGGGAGAGTTCGAGGCCTTGCGCTTAAGGAGCCCCTT
CGCCTCGTGCTTGAGTTGAGGCCTGGCCTGGGCGCTGGGGCCGCCGCGTGCGAATCTGGTGGCACCTTCG
CGCCTGTCTCGCTGCTTTCGATAAGTCTCTAGCCATTTAAAATTTTTGATGACCTGCTGCGACGCTTTTT
TTCTGGCAAGATAGTCTTGTAAATGCGGGCCAAGATCTGCACACTGGTATTTCGGTTTTTGGGGCCGCGG
GCGGCGACGGGGCCCGTGCGTCCCAGCGCACATGTTCGGCGAGGCGGGGCCTGCGAGCGCGGCCACCGAG
AATCGGACGGGGGTAGTCTCAAGCTGGCCGGCCTGCTCTGGTGCCTGGCCTCGCGCCGCCGTGTATCGCC
CCGCCCTGGGCGGCAAGGCTGGCCCGGTCGGCACCAGTTGCGTGAGCGGAAAGATGGCCGCTTCCCGGCC
CTGCTGCAGGGAGCTCAAAATGGAGGACGCGGCGCTCGGGAGAGCGGGCGGGTGAGTCACCCACACAAAG
GAAAAGGGCCTTTCCGTCCTCAGCCGTCGCTTCATGTGACTCCACGGAGTACCGGGCGCCGTCCAGGCAC
CTCGATTAGTTCTCGAGCTTTTGGAGTACGTCGTCTTTAGGTTGGGGGGAGGGGTTTTATGCGATGGAGT
TTCCCCACACTGAGTGGGTGGAGACTGAAGTTAGGCCAGCTTGGCACTTGATGTAATTCTCCTTGGAATT
TGCCCTTTTTGAGTTTGGATCTTGGTTCATTCTCAAGCCTCAGACAGTGGTTCAAAGTTTTTTTCTTCCA
TTTCAGGTGTCGTGACGTACGGCCACCATGAAAAGGCCGGCGGCCACGAAAAAGGCCGGCCAGGCAAAAA
AGAAAAAGGACAAGAAGTACAGCATCGGCCTGGCCATCGGCACCAACTCTGTGGGCTGGGCCGTGATCAC
CGACGAGTACAAGGTGCCCAGCAAGAAATTCAAGGTGCTGGGCAACACCGACCGGCACAGCATCAAGAAG
AACCTGATCGGAGCCCTGCTGTTCGACAGCGGCGAAACAGCCGAGGCCACCCGGCTGAAGAGAACCGCCA
GAAGAAGATACACCAGACGGAAGAACCGGATCTGCTATCTGCAAGAGATCTTCAGCAACGAGATGGCCAA
GGTGGACGACAGCTTCTTCCACAGACTGGAAGAGTCCTTCCTGGTGGAAGAGGATAAGAAGCACGAGCGG
CACCCCATCTTCGGCAACATCGTGGACGAGGTGGCCTACCACGAGAAGTACCCCACCATCTACCACCTGA
GAAAGAAACTGGTGGACAGCACCGACAAGGCCGACCTGCGGCTGATCTATCTGGCCCTGGCCCACATGAT
CAAGTTCCGGGGCCACTTCCTGATCGAGGGCGACCTGAACCCCGACAACAGCGACGTGGACAAGCTGTTC
ATCCAGCTGGTGCAGACCTACAACCAGCTGTTCGAGGAAAACCCCATCAACGCCAGCGGCGTGGACGCCA
AGGCCATCCTGTCTGCCAGACTGAGCAAGAGCAGACGGCTGGAAAATCTGATCGCCCAGCTGCCCGGCGA
GAAGAAGAATGGCCTGTTCGGCAACCTGATTGCCCTGAGCCTGGGCCTGACCCCCAACTTCAAGAGCAAC
TTCGACCTGGCCGAGGATGCCAAACTGCAGCTGAGCAAGGACACCTACGACGACGACCTGGACAACCTGC
TGGCCCAGATCGGCGACCAGTACGCCGACCTGTTTCTGGCCGCCAAGAACCTGTCCGACGCCATCCTGCT
GAGCGACATCCTGAGAGTGAACACCGAGATCACCAAGGCCCCCCTGAGCGCCTCTATGATCAAGAGATAC
GACGAGCACCACCAGGACCTGACCCTGCTGAAAGCTCTCGTGCGGCAGCAGCTGCCTGAGAAGTACAAAG
AGATTTTCTTCGACCAGAGCAAGAACGGCTACGCCGGCTACATTGACGGCGGAGCCAGCCAGGAAGAGTT
CTACAAGTTCATCAAGCCCATCCTGGAAAAGATGGACGGCACCGAGGAACTGCTCGTGAAGCTGAACAGA
GAGGACCTGCTGCGGAAGCAGCGGACCTTCGACAACGGCAGCATCCCCCACCAGATCCACCTGGGAGAGC
TGCACGCCATTCTGCGGCGGCAGGAAGATTTTTACCCATTCCTGAAGGACAACCGGGAAAAGATCGAGAA
GATCCTGACCTTCCGCATCCCCTACTACGTGGGCCCTCTGGCCAGGGGAAACAGCAGATTCGCCTGGATG
ACCAGAAAGAGCGAGGAAACCATCACCCCCTGGAACTTCGAGGAAGTGGTGGACAAGGGCGCTTCCGCCC
AGAGCTTCATCGAGCGGATGACCAACTTCGATAAGAACCTGCCCAACGAGAAGGTGCTGCCCAAGCACAG
CCTGCTGTACGAGTACTTCACCGTGTATAACGAGCTGACCAAAGTGAAATACGTGACCGAGGGAATGAGA
AAGCCCGCCTTCCTGAGCGGCGAGCAGAAAAAGGCCATCGTGGACCTGCTGTTCAAGACCAACCGGAAAG
TGACCGTGAAGCAGCTGAAAGAGGACTACTTCAAGAAAATCGAGTGCTTCGACTCCGTGGAAATCTCCGG
CGTGGAAGATCGGTTCAACGCCTCCCTGGGCACATACCACGATCTGCTGAAAATTATCAAGGACAAGGAC
TTCCTGGACAATGAGGAAAACGAGGACATTCTGGAAGATATCGTGCTGACCCTGACACTGTTTGAGGACA
GAGAGATGATCGAGGAACGGCTGAAAACCTATGCCCACCTGTTCGACGACAAAGTGATGAAGCAGCTGAA
GCGGCGGAGATACACCGGCTGGGGCAGGCTGAGCCGGAAGCTGATCAACGGCATCCGGGACAAGCAGTCC
GGCAAGACAATCCTGGATTTCCTGAAGTCCGACGGCTTCGCCAACAGAAACTTCATGCAGCTGATCCACG
ACGACAGCCTGACCTTTAAAGAGGACATCCAGAAAGCCCAGGTGTCCGGCCAGGGCGATAGCCTGCACGA
GCACATTGCCAATCTGGCCGGCAGCCCCGCCATTAAGAAGGGCATCCTGCAGACAGTGAAGGTGGTGGAC
GAGCTCGTGAAAGTGATGGGCCGGCACAAGCCCGAGAACATCGTGATCGAAATGGCCAGAGAGAACCAGA
CCACCCAGAAGGGACAGAAGAACAGCCGCGAGAGAATGAAGCGGATCGAAGAGGGCATCAAAGAGCTGGG
CAGCCAGATCCTGAAAGAACACCCCGTGGAAAACACCCAGCTGCAGAACGAGAAGCTGTACCTGTACTAC
CTGCAGAATGGGCGGGATATGTACGTGGACCAGGAACTGGACATCAACCGGCTGTCCGACTACGATGTGG
ACCACATCGTGCCTCAGAGCTTTCTGAAGGACGACTCCATCGACAACAAGGTGCTGACCAGAAGCGACAA
GGCCCGGGGCAAGAGCGACAACGTGCCCTCCGAAGAGGTCGTGAAGAAGATGAAGAACTACTGGCGGCAG
CTGCTGAACGCCAAGCTGATTACCCAGAGAAAGTTCGACAATCTGACCAAGGCCGAGAGAGGCGGCCTGA
GCGAACTGGATAAGGCCGGCTTCATCAAGAGACAGCTGGTGGAAACCCGGCAGATCACAAAGCACGTGGC
ACAGATCCTGGACTCCCGGATGAACACTAAGTACGACGAGAATGACAAGCTGATCCGGGAAGTGAAAGTG
ATCACCCTGAAGTCCAAGCTGGTGTCCGATTTCCGGAAGGATTTCCAGTTTTACAAAGTGCGCGAGATCA
ACAACTACCACCACGCCCACGACGCCTACCTGAACGCCGTCGTGGGAACCGCCCTGATCAAAAAGTACCC
TAAGCTGGAAAGCGAGTTCGTGTACGGCGACTACAAGGTGTACGACGTGCGGAAGATGATCGCCAAGAGC
GAGCAGGAAATCGGCAAGGCTACCGCCAAGTACTTCTTCTACAGCAACATCATGAACTTTTTCAAGACCG
AGATTACCCTGGCCAACGGCGAGATCCGGAAGCGGCCTCTGATCGAGACAAACGGCGAAACCGGGGAGAT
CGTGTGGGATAAGGGCCGGGATTTTGCCACCGTGCGGAAAGTGCTGAGCATGCCCCAAGTGAATATCGTG
AAAAAGACCGAGGTGCAGACAGGCGGCTTCAGCAAAGAGTCTATCCTGCCCAAGAGGAACAGCGATAAGC
TGATCGCCAGAAAGAAGGACTGGGACCCTAAGAAGTACGGCGGCTTCGACAGCCCCACCGTGGCCTATTC
TGTGCTGGTGGTGGCCAAAGTGGAAAAGGGCAAGTCCAAGAAACTGAAGAGTGTGAAAGAGCTGCTGGGG
ATCACCATCATGGAAAGAAGCAGCTTCGAGAAGAATCCCATCGACTTTCTGGAAGCCAAGGGCTACAAAG
AAGTGAAAAAGGACCTGATCATCAAGCTGCCTAAGTACTCCCTGTTCGAGCTGGAAAACGGCCGGAAGAG
AATGCTGGCCTCTGCCGGCGAACTGCAGAAGGGAAACGAACTGGCCCTGCCCTCCAAATATGTGAACTTC
CTGTACCTGGCCAGCCACTATGAGAAGCTGAAGGGCTCCCCCGAGGATAATGAGCAGAAACAGCTGTTTG
TGGAACAGCACAAGCACTACCTGGACGAGATCATCGAGCAGATCAGCGAGTTCTCCAAGAGAGTGATCCT
GGCCGACGCTAATCTGGACAAAGTGCTGTCCGCCTACAACAAGCACCGGGATAAGCCCATCAGAGAGCAG
GCCGAGAATATCATCCACCTGTTTACCCTGACCAATCTGGGAGCCCCTGCCGCCTTCAAGTACTTTGACA
CCACCATCGACCGGAAGAGGTACACCAGCACCAAAGAGGTGCTGGACGCCACCCTGATCCACCAGAGCAT
CACCGGCCTGTACGAGACACGGATCGACCTGTCTCAGCTGGGAGGCGACAGCGCTGGAGGAGGTGGAAGC
GGAGGAGGAGGAAGCGGAGGAGGAGGTAGCGGACCTAAGAAAAAGAGGAAGGTGGCGGCCGCTGGATCCA
GCAAGGGCGAGGAGCTGTTCACCGGGGTGGTGCCCATCCTGGTCGAGCTGGACGGCGACGTAAACGGCCA
CAAGTTCAGCGTGTCCGGCGAGGGCGAGGGCGATGCCACCTACGGCAAGCTGACCCTGAAGTTCATCTGC
ACCACCGGCAAGCTGCCCGTGCCCTGGCCCACCCTCGTGACCACCCTGACCTACGGCGTGCAGTGCTTCA
GCCGCTACCCCGACCACATGAAGCAGCACGACTTCTTCAAGTCCGCCATGCCCGAAGGCTACGTCCAGGA
GCGCACCATCTTCTTCAAGGACGACGGCAACTACAAGACCCGCGCCGAGGTGAAGTTCGAGGGCGACACC
CTGGTGAACCGCATCGAGCTGAAGGGCATCGACTTCAAGGAGGACGGCAACATCCTGGGGCACAAGCTGG
AGTACAACTACAACAGCCACAACGTCTATATCATGGCCGACAAGCAGAAGAACGGCATCAAGGTGAACTT
CAAGATCCGCCACAACATCGAGGACGGCAGCGTGCAGCTCGCCGACCACTACCAGCAGAACACCCCCATC
GGCGACGGCCCCGTGCTGCTGCCCGACAACCACTACCTGAGCACCCAGTCCGCCCTGAGCAAAGACCCCA
ACGAGAAGCGCGATCACATGGTCCTGCTGGAGTTCGTGACCGCCGCCGGGATCACTCTCGGCATGGACGA
GCTGTACAAGTGTACAGGCAGTGGAGAGGGCAGAGGAAGTCTGCTAACATGCGGTGACGTCGAGGAGAAT
CCTGGCCCAATGGCCAAGCCTTTGTCTCAAGAAGAATCCACCCTCATTGAAAGAGCAACGGCTACAATCA
ACAGCATCCCCATCTCTGAAGACTACAGCGTCGCCAGCGCAGCTCTCTCTAGCGACGGCCGCATCTTCAC
TGGTGTCAATGTATATCATTTTACTGGGGGACCTTGTGCAGAACTCGTGGTGCTGGGCACTGCTGCTGCT
GCGGCAGCTGGCAACCTGACTTGTATCGTCGCGATCGGAAATGAGAACAGGGGCATCTTGAGCCCCTGCG
GACGGTGCCGACAGGTGCTTCTCGATCTGCATCCTGGGATCAAAGCCATAGTGAAGGACAGTGATGGACA
GCCGACGGCAGTTGGGATTCGTGAATTGCTGCCCTCTGGTTATGTGTGGGAGGGCTAAGAATTCGATATC
AAGCTTATCGGTAATCAACCTCTGGATTACAAAATTTGTGAAAGATTGACTGGTATTCTTAACTATGTTG
CTCCTTTTACGCTATGTGGATACGCTGCTTTAATGCCTTTGTATCATGCTATTGCTTCCCGTATGGCTTT
CATTTTCTCCTCCTTGTATAAATCCTGGTTGCTGTCTCTTTATGAGGAGTTGTGGCCCGTTGTCAGGCAA
CGTGGCGTGGTGTGCACTGTGTTTGCTGACGCAACCCCCACTGGTTGGGGCATTGCCACCACCTGTCAGC
TCCTTTCCGGGACTTTCGCTTTCCCCCTCCCTATTGCCACGGCGGAACTCATCGCCGCCTGCCTTGCCCG
CTGCTGGACAGGGGCTCGGCTGTTGGGCACTGACAATTCCGTGGTGTTGTCGGGGAAATCATCGTCCTTT
CCTTGGCTGCTCGCCTGTGTTGCCACCTGGATTCTGCGCGGGACGTCCTTCTGCTACGTCCCTTCGGCCC
TCAATCCAGCGGACCTTCCTTCCCGCGGCCTGCTGCCGGCTCTGCGGCCTCTTCCGCGTCTTCGCCTTCG
CCCTCAGACGAGTCGGATCTCCCTTTGGGCCGCCTCCCCGCATCGATACCGTCGACCTCGAGACCTAGAA
AAACATGGAGCAATCACAAGTAGCAATACAGCAGCTACCAATGCTGATTGTGCCTGGCTAGAAGCACAAG
AGGAGGAGGAGGTGGGTTTTCCAGTCACACCTCAGGTACCTTTAAGACCAATGACTTACAAGGCAGCTGT
AGATCTTAGCCACTTTTTAAAAGAAAAGGGGGGACTGGAAGGGCTAATTCACTCCCAACGAAGACAAGAT
ATCCTTGATCTGTGGATCTACCACACACAAGGCTACTTCCCTGATTGGCAGAACTACACACCAGGGCCAG
GGATCAGATATCCACTGACCTTTGGATGGTGCTACAAGCTAGTACCAGTTGAGCAAGAGAAGGTAGAAGA
AGCCAATGAAGGAGAGAACACCCGCTTGTTACACCCTGTGAGCCTGCATGGGATGGATGACCCGGAGAGA
GAAGTATTAGAGTGGAGGTTTGACAGCCGCCTAGCATTTCATCACATGGCCCGAGAGCTGCATCCGGACT
GTACTGGGTCTCTCTGGTTAGACCAGATCTGAGCCTGGGAGCTCTCTGGCTAACTAGGGAACCCACTGCT
TAAGCCTCAATAAAGCTTGCCTTGAGTGCTTCAAGTAGTGTGTGCCCGTCTGTTGTGTGACTCTGGTAAC
TAGAGATCCCTCAGACCCTTTTAGTCAGTGTGGAAAATCTCTAGCAGGGCCCGTTTAAACCCGCTGATCA
GCCTCGACTGTGCCTTCTAGTTGCCAGCCATCTGTTGTTTGCCCCTCCCCCGTGCCTTCCTTGACCCTGG
AAGGTGCCACTCCCACTGTCCTTTCCTAATAAAATGAGGAAATTGCATCGCATTGTCTGAGTAGGTGTCA
TTCTATTCTGGGGGGTGGGGTGGGGCAGGACAGCAAGGGGGAGGATTGGGAAGACAATAGCAGGCATGCT
GGGGATGCGGTGGGCTCTATGGCTTCTGAGGCGGAAAGAACCAGCTGGGGCTCTAGGGGGTATCCCC
[124 nt withheld, positions 10918-11041]
C
[91 nt withheld, positions 11043-11133]
A
[49 nt withheld, positions 11135-11183]
CCTTTGACGTTGGAGTCCACGTTCTTT
[37 nt withheld, positions 11211-11247]
ACCCTATCTCGGTCTATTCTTTTGATTTATAAGGGATTTTGCCGATTTCGGCCTATTGGTTAAAAAATGA
GCTGATTTAACAAAAATTTAACGCGAATTAATTCTGTGGAATGTGTGTCAGTTAGGGTGTGGAAAGTCCC
CAGGCTCCCCAGCAGGCAGAAGTATGCAAAGCATGCATCTCAATTAGTCAGCAACCAGGTGTGGAAAGTC
CCCAGGCTCCCCAGCAGGCAGAAGTATGCAAAGCATGCATCTCAATTAGTCAGCAACCATAGTCCCGCCC
CTAACTCCGCCCATCCCGCCCCTAACTCCGCCCAGTTCCGCCCATTCTCCGCCCCATGGCTGACTAATTT
TTTTTATTTATGCAGAGGCCGAGGCCGCCTCTGCCTCTGAGCTATTCCAGAAGTAGTGAGGAGGCTTTTT
TGGAGGCCTAGGCTTTTGCAAAAAGCTCCCGGGAGCTTGTATATCCATTTTCGGATCTGATCAGCACGTG
TTGACAATTAATCATCGGCATAGTATATCGGCATAGTATAATACGACAAGGTGAGGAACTAAACCATGGC
CAAGTTGACCAGTGCCGTTCCGGTGCTCACCGCGCGCGACGTCGCCGGAGCGGTCGAGTTCTGGACCGAC
CGGCTCGGGTTCTCCCGGGACTTCGTGGAGGACGACTTCGCCGGTGTGGTCCGGGACGACGTGACCCTGT
TCATCAGCGCGGTCCAGGACCAGGTGGTGCCGGACAACACCCTGGCCTGGGTGTGGGTGCGCGGCCTGGA
CGAGCTGTACGCCGAGTGGTCGGAGGTCGTGTCCACGAACTTCCGGGACGCCTCCGGGCCGGCCATGACC
GAGATCGGCGAGCAGCCGTGGGGGCGGGAGTTCGCCCTGCGCGACCCGGCCGGCAACTGCGTGCACTTCG
TGGCCGAGGAGCAGGACTGACACGTGCTACGAGATTTCGATTCCACCGCCGCCTTCTATGAAAGGTTGGG
CTTCGGAATCGTTTTCCGGGACGCCGGCTGGATGATCCTCCAGCGCGGGGATCTCATGCTGGAGTTCTTC
GCCCACCCCAACTTGTTTATTGCAGCTTATAATGGTTACAAATAAAGCAATAGCATCACAAATTTCACAA
ATAAAGCATTTTTTTCACTGCATTCTAGTTGTGGTTTGTCCAAACTCATCAATGTATCTTATCATGTCTG
TATACCGTCGACCTCTAGCTAGAGCTTGGCGTAATCATGGTCATAGCTGTTTCCTGTGTGAAATTGTTAT
CCGCTCACAATTCCACACAACATACGAGCCGGAAGCATAAAGTGTAAAGCCTGGGGTGCCTAATGAGTGA
GCTAACTCACATTAATTGCGTTGCGCTCACTGCCCGCTTTCCAGTCGGGAAACCTGTCGTGCCAGCTGCA
TTAATGAATCGGCCAACGCGCGGGGAGAGGCGGTTTGCGTATTGGGCGCTCTTCCGCTTCCTCGCTCACT
GACTCGCTGCGCTCGGTCGTTCGGCTGCGGCGAGCGGTATCAGCTCACTCAAAGGCGGTAATACGGTTAT
CCACAGAATCAGGGGATAACGCAGGAAAGAACATGTGAGCAAAAGGCCAGCAAAAGGCCAGGAACCGTAA
AAAGGCCGCGTTGCTGGCGTTTTTCCATAGGCTCCGCCCCCCTGACGAGCATCACAAAAATCGACGCTCA
AGTCAGAGGTGGCGAAACCCGACAGGACTATAAAGATACCAGGCGTTTCCCCCTGGAAGCTCCCTCGTGC
GCTCTCCTGTTCCGACCCTGCCGCTTACCGGATACCTGTCCGCCTTTCTCCCTTCGGGAAGCGTGGCGCT
TTCTCATAGCTCACGCTGTAGGTATCTCAGTTCGGTGTAGGTCGTTCGCTCCAAGCTGGGCTGTGTGCAC
GAACCCCCCGTTCAGCCCGACCGCTGCGCCTTATCCGGTAACTATCGTCTTGAGTCCAACCCGGTAAGAC
ACGACTTATCGCCACTGGCAGCAGCCACTGGTAACAGGATTAGCAGAGCGAGGTATGTAGGCGGTGCTAC
AGAGTTCTTGAAGTGGTGGCCTAACTACGGCTACACTAGAAGAACAGTATTTGGTATCTGCGCTCTGCTG
AAGCCAGTTACCTTCGGAAAAAGAGTTGGTAGCTCTTGATCCGGCAAACAAACCACCGCTGGTAGCGGTG
GTTTTTTTGTTTGCAAGCAGCAGATTACGCGCAGAAAAAAAGGATCTCAAGAAGATCCTTTGATCTTTTC
TACGGGGTCTGACGCTCAGTGGAACGAAAACTCACGTTAAGGGATTTTGGTCATGAGATTATCAAAAAGG
ATCTTCACCTAGATCCTTTTAAATTAAAAATGAAGTTTTAAATCAATCTAAAGTATATATGAGTAAACTT
GGTCTGACAGTTACCAATGCTTAATCAGTGAGGCACCTATCTCAGCGATCTGTCTATTTCGTTCATCCAT
AGTTGCCTGACTCCCCGTCGTGTAGATAACTACGATACGGGAGGGCTTACCATCTGGCCCCAGTGCTGCA
ATGATACCGCGAGACCCACGCTCACCGGCTCCAGATTTATCAGCAATAAACCAGCCAGCCGGAAGGGCCG
AGCGCAGAAGTGGTCCTGCAACTTTATCCGCCTCCATCCAGTCTATTAATTGTTGCCGGGAAGCTAGAGT
AAGTAGTTCGCCAGTTAATAGTTTGCGCAACGTTGTTGCCATTGCTACAGGCATCGTGGTGTCACGCTCG
TCGTTTGGTATGGCTTCATTCAGCTCCGGTTCCCAACGATCAAGGCGAGTTACATGATCCCCCATGTTGT
GCAAAAAAGCGGTTAGCTCCTTCGGTCCTCCGATCGTTGTCAGAAGTAAGTTGGCCGCAGTGTTATCACT
CATGGTTATGGCAGCACTGCATAATTCTCTTACTGTCATGCCATCCGTAAGATGCTTTTCTGTGACTGGT
GAGTACTCAACCAAGTCATTCTGAGAATAGTGTATGCGGCGACCGAGTTGCTCTTGCCCGGCGTCAATAC
GGGATAATACCGCGCCACATAGCAGAACTTTAAAAGTGCTCATCATTGGAAAACGTTCTTCGGGGCGAAA
ACTCTCAAGGATCTTACCGCTGTTGAGATCCAGTTCGATGTAACCCACTCGTGCACCCAACTGATCTTCA
GCATCTTTTACTTTCACCAGCGTTTCTGGGTGAGCAAAAACAGGAAGGCAAAATGCCGCAAAAAAGGGAA
TAAGGGCGACACGGAAATGTTGAATACTCATACTCTTCCTTTTTCAATATTATTGAAGCATTTATCAGGG
TTATTGTCTCATGAGCGGATACATATTTGAATGTATTTAGAAAAATAAACAAATAGGGGTTCCGCGCACA
TTTCCCCGAAAAGTGCCACCTGAC
